>Addgene plasmid #166851 | pRS416 ATG5-E141D-HA-ATG12-ATG16 | addgene full sequence | sequence record 329419 | Addgene NGS Result
GATTAAATAGATATACATTCGATTAACGATAAGTAAAATGTAAAATCACAGGATTTTCGTGTGTGGTCTT
CTACACAGACAAGATGAAACAATTCGGCATTAATACCTGAGAGCAGGAAGAGCAAGATAAAAGGTAGTAT
TTGTTGGCGATCCCCCTAGAGTCTTTTACATCTTCGGAAAACAAAAACTATTTTTTCTTTAATTTCTTTT
TTTACTTTCTATTTTTAATTTATATATTTATATTAAAAAATTTAAATTATAATTATTTTTATAGCACGTG
ATGAAAAGGACCCAGGTGGCACTTTTCGGGGAAATGTGCGCGGAACCCCTATTTGTTTATTTTTCTAAAT
ACATTCAAATATGTATCCGCTCATGAGACAATAACCCTGATAAATGCTTCAATAATATTGAAAAAGGAAG
AGTATGAGTATTCAACATTTCCGTGTCGCCCTTATTCCCTTTTTTGCGGCATTTTGCCTTCCTGTTTTTG
CTCACCCAGAAACGCTGGTGAAAGTAAAAGATGCTGAAGATCAGTTGGGTGCACGAGTGGGTTACATCGA
ACTGGATCTCAACAGCGGTAAGATCCTTGAGAGTTTTCGCCCCGAAGAACGTTTTCCAATGATGAGCACT
TTTAAAGTTCTGCTATGTGGCGCGGTATTATCCCGTATTGACGCCGGGCAAGAGCAACTCGGTCGCCGCA
TACACTATTCTCAGAATGACTTGGTTGAGTACTCACCAGTCACAGAAAAGCATCTTACGGATGGCATGAC
AGTAAGAGAATTATGCAGTGCTGCCATAACCATGAGTGATAACACTGCGGCCAACTTACTTCTGACAACG
ATCGGAGGACCGAAGGAGCTAACCGCTTTTTTGCACAACATGGGGGATCATGTAACTCGCCTTGATCGTT
GGGAACCGGAGCTGAATGAAGCCATACCAAACGACGAGCGTGACACCACGATGCCTGTAGCAATGGCAAC
AACGTTGCGCAAACTATTAACTGGCGAACTACTTACTCTAGCTTCCCGGCAACAATTAATAGACTGGATG
GAGGCGGATAAAGTTGCAGGACCACTTCTGCGCTCGGCCCTTCCGGCTGGCTGGTTTATTGCTGATAAAT
CTGGAGCCGGTGAGCGTGGGTCTCGCGGTATCATTGCAGCACTGGGGCCAGATGGTAAGCCCTCCCGTAT
CGTAGTTATCTACACGACGGGGAGTCAGGCAACTATGGATGAACGAAATAGACAGATCGCTGAGATAGGT
GCCTCACTGATTAAGCATTGGTAACTGTCAGACCAAGTTTACTCATATATACTTTAGATTGATTTAAAAC
TTCATTTTTAATTTAAAAGGATCTAGGTGAAGATCCTTTTTGATAATCTCATGACCAAAATCCCTTAACG
TGAGTTTTCGTTCCACTGAGCGTCAGACCCCGTAGAAAAGATCAAAGGATCTTCTTGAGATCCTTTTTTT
CTGCGCGTAATCTGCTGCTTGCAAACAAAAAAACCACCGCTACCAGCGGTGGTTTGTTTGCCGGATCAAG
AGCTACCAACTCTTTTTCCGAAGGTAACTGGCTTCAGCAGAGCGCAGATACCAAATACTGTTCTTCTAGT
GTAGCCGTAGTTAGGCCACCACTTCAAGAACTCTGTAGCACCGCCTACATACCTCGCTCTGCTAATCCTG
TTACCAGTGGCTGCTGCCAGTGGCGATAAGTCGTGTCTTACCGGGTTGGACTCAAGACGATAGTTACCGG
ATAAGGCGCAGCGGTCGGGCTGAACGGGGGGTTCGTGCACACAGCCCAGCTTGGAGCGAACGACCTACAC
CGAACTGAGATACCTACAGCGTGAGCTATGAGAAAGCGCCACGCTTCCCGAAGGGAGAAAGGCGGACAGG
TATCCGGTAAGCGGCAGGGTCGGAACAGGAGAGCGCACGAGGGAGCTTCCAGGGGGAAACGCCTGGTATC
TTTATAGTCCTGTCGGGTTTCGCCACCTCTGACTTGAGCGTCGATTTTTGTGATGCTCGTCAGGGGGGCG
GAGCCTATGGAAAAACGCCAGCAACGCGGCCTTTTTACGGTTCCTGGCCTTTTGCTGGCCTTTTGCTCAC
ATGTTCTTTCCTGCGTTATCCCCTGATTCTGTGGATAACCGTATTACCGCCTTTGAGTGAGCTGATACCG
CTCGCCGCAGCCGAACGACCGAGCGCAGCGAGTCAGTGAGCGAGGAAGCGGAAGAGCGCCCAATACGCAA
ACCGCCTCTCCCCGCGCGTTGGCCGATTCATTAATGCAGCTGGCACGACAGGTTTCCCGACTGGAAAGCG
GGCAGTGAGCGCAACGCAATTAATGTGAGTTAGCTCACTCATTAGGCACCCCAGGCTTTACACTTTATGC
TTCCGGCTCGTATGTTGTGTGGAATTGTGAGCGGATAACAATTTCACACAGGAAACAGCTATGACCATGA
TTACGCCAAGCGCGCAATTAACCCTCACTAAAGGGAACAAAAGCTGGAGCTCCACCGCGGTGGCGGCCGC
TCTATATCTGGATGTTGCAAAAGAAGCGATTTTAGACCATATCCCTTTATTGTCATTATTCGAGTTCACG
CTATCTTGAAAATCCGTTGTCGGACTACTCCTTCCTTGTCCATTAGGATATTCTGCAATTCTTCCCGTGT
TTGGCTCATCGTCGGCAGTGGAATTCCACCAGGGTTTCCATCTGTTTTGTTGTCGTGGACGTTGGGGTGG
GACTTCCTGCTGGTCCTCTCGTATCTGCTGCTGCTCTTGTGTTTGATGCTGCAACTGTTTATCCTGTTTC
TGCTGCACAACATCCATTATAATAGCGTTTTATATGTTGTGCTAAATTGCTACTACACTTGCTCGCTTTT
ACTTATTCTGTTTGTAGTTGACCTTTATTTAACGTTGATTTTTGTTATTAACCTGCGCGAATCTGTATTA
AGGGCGCATATTCCATGGGCAATTTCATTATAACAGAAAGGAAGAAAGCAAAGGAGGAAAGAAGCAATCC
ACAAACAGATAGCATGGATGATTTGTTAATTCGTAGACTAACAGATCGAAACGACAAGGAGGCCCATTTA
AATGAGTTGTTTCAAGATAATAGTGGCGCCATTGGTGGCAACATTGTCAGCCATGACGATGCTTTATTGA
ATACACTGGCAATTCTACAAAAAGAACTGAAAAGTAAGGAGCAAGAAATACGAAGATTGAAAGAAGTTAT
TGCGTTGAAAAATAAGAATACGGAAAGGTTGAATGACGAATTGATTAGTGGAACCATTGAAAATAATGTT
TTACAACAAAAACTCTCGGATCTGAAAAAAGAACATTCCCAGCTAGTTGCGAGATGGCTAAAAAAGACAG
AGAAAGAGACAGAAGCCATGAACAGCGAAATAGATGGAACGAAATGATGCATCAGTTGTCAAATCGTCAC
AAAATGCATACAAAAGAAAATAAAATCATTGTGGTGCATATACATGGACAGAATATGAAACGCCAAAGTG
TTTGCAATAAAGAGGTGAAAATATGTTAAACATGCTATAGAGAGTACACCTGCAAGTTAAGAAAATGCCA
TTCGTGTTTTTATCTACTATAATGTAATGTGACAGCTGTTTTAAACCTTTCTTAAGGTCGTTTGTGCGAG
AACAGGCTTTTTTTTTGGAGAATGTATCTTGAGAGAAACTCAATAGTAATAACTGGATGCATAAAGAAAA
TTTCATATGAATCACTACAAATCTTTGGCGTTAGAATTCTATTGGGTAAATTGAACTTTGTAGCTTTTTG
ATGGTAAACTTGGCGGTTTTGCGCGGCCGCTCTAGAACTAGTGGATCCGGACAATAATCGGCGAAGGGTA
TCTTCATTGCTAGTAGAGGATGGGGGGAATCCTACAGCGTAGGTACCGGATAACAGAGTAACTGGTAAAA
ACGGCAAAAAATACTGTAAGGAAGTTGTCTATATATGTACATATGGATATTGCGGTATAATAAAAAAGCT
TTAAAATTATAAAGAAACCCGACTTTTATCACATATAATTATATTATAAAAAAATAATGGCATCTGTATG
AACTCGCGATTAAGCTCACTTTTTTCTAATGATCGAAGTTTTGTCCGGTTATCCAACTGTGGCAAGAACA
TCGCGAGGCGGAGCTAAACACAGAATTTTTGTAGCGCGATGAGAAACATAACGCCTCTTTAGATAAATTA
TCATCACCTTTTTTACGCTAAATAATGAAGTAGCATGCTCAGAAGTGCGAATGAATTTTTGTTCTTTTGG
TTCTAGAAGAACGGAGATAGGAAACCTATGATGTAAGTATGAATGACATTAAACAATTACTTTGGAATGG
TGAGCTTAATGTGCTGGTATCGATCGATCCTTCATTTTTGATGAAAGGAAGTCCAAGAGAAATTGCGGTG
CTACGAATAAGGGTACCAAGGGAAACATATTTAGTCAATTATATGCCCCTCATTTGGAACAAGATTAAAA
GCTTTCTTTCTTTTGACCCATTGACCGACAGTGAGAAGTATTTCTGGTTTGAGCATAATAAGACGCCTAT
TCCGTGGAATTACCCAGTAGGTGTTTTGTTTGACTGCCTAGCCGGAAAAAGCGCTACTTTTACCACCTCT
TTTGAGAACCAGGTAAAGGATGTTCTCACTTTTTTGAGAATTCACTTGGTTATGGGCGATTCGTTGCCAC
CAACTATCATTCCCATCGCATCTAGCAAAACGCAAGCGGATAAGTTTTGGTTTCACCAATGGAAACAAGT
TTGCTTCATACTGAATGGTTCCTCAAAAGCTATTATGTCTTTATCGGTCAACGAAGCTCGAAAATTTTGG
GGCAGTGTTATTACGAGAAATTTCCAAGATTTCATTGAAATATCTAACAAGATAAGTTCATCAAGACCGC
GACATATACCGCTCATCATTCAAACCTCAAGGACATCAGGAACTTTTCGAATATCACAACCAACTATCAG
TATGACTGGAGTCAATCCTACGTTGAAGGATATTGAAGGCGATATTCTGGACGTAAAGGAAGGAATCAAT
GGTAATGATGTCATGGTTATTTGTCAAGGAATTGAAATTCCTTGGCATATGCTCCTGTATGATTTGTATT
CTAAATTGCGAAGTTTTGATGGCTTTTTGTACATAACTCTTGTTCCTATAAAAGGCGGCGATAAAGCTTC
CTCTGAGCTCTAAGAGCTGTTATATACGCATTTAAAAGTGTCATTCAAATATCGCAGAAAATAACTTGGA
CGTTGAAAATAGGGCCACATTTATACGGCTGCAAGAAAACTTTTACTCTCTTTCTACCAAGTTTGTTACT
GCAATTAAATAATCTTTATCATGGGATAGCGAAACTAAAAACTCATGAGTGGAAAAGAGAGAATCGTAGT
TTTTCGAGAGCTGTTGATACTTTGGATACTTTATTCCAAACATCTTATCAAACTCTAACTGAGGTACACC
TGTATCGGTTTGTGTTTTATATAGCATTCCAGCGTACAGTACTTGGGCAGGAGGTAGATCATGCTTTGAA
ACACAGCAACACAACGCTTTCAATGAGGATCCCCCGGGCTGCAGGAATTCGATATCAAGCTTATCGATAC
CGTCGACCTCGAGATTATCCTTTGACAAGAACTTCAATAATCCCTTAGGCAGATCCCAACCGATTTCACC
AGTAGTACTCGGATTATCCTCTAACAATGTATTCAAAGTTTCAATGAATCTCGTCTTTTCTTCATAGCTC
CCCTCTTGGTTAACTTGCTCGCCATATATATCAATCAATGTTACCAACTCAAGAAGATCCTCCTTCTGAG
TTTTGAACGCATCAGTAACCTCAAAAAGTATGTCATCAATTGGTTCCATTAGTGTCTGAGTATCGTATTG
AATGTCTAGGGTGATTTTCTTTTTCAGTGTTTATTTGTTAATAATGTTCACCGGCAATTAGTCTTTATTT
TTTTCCTTTACATTGTCAAATTTAAAGAATCGTACTTATGAAGGATGCCCGCTTAGTGTTTGACAGAAAG
CTACTTGAGCTGAAGAAATAAACGTACATCCCTAACTGTATATTCTACAGTAGAGTGAACCAATGACAGT
ATGTCTAGATCTATCTTTTACCCATACGATGTTCCTGACTATGCGGGCTATCCCTATGACGTCCCGGACT
ATGCAGGATCCTATCCATATGACGTTCCAGATTACGCTGCTCAGTGCAGATCTAGAAGTAGGATCCTAGA
GAGCGAAAATGAAACAGAAAGTGACGAAAGCTCCATCATATCCACAAATAATGGAACGGCAATGGAAAGA
TCCAGAAATAATCAAGAATTAAGATCATCTCCTCATACCGTTCAAAATAGATTGGAACTTTTTAGCAGGA
GATTGTCTCAGCTTGGTTTGGCGAGTGACATTTCTGTCGACCAGCAAGTTGAAGATTCCTCTAGTGGCAC
TTATGAACAGGAAGAGACAATCAAAACGAATGCACAAACAAGCAAACAAAAAAGCCATAAAGACGAAAAA
AACATACAAAAGATACAGATAAAATTTCAGCCCATTGGTTCTATTGGGCAGTTAAAACCATCTGTTTGTA
AAATATCAATGTCACAGTCTTTTGCAATGGTTATTTTATTTCTTAAGAGACGGCTGAAAATGGACCATGT
TTATTGTTATATAAATAATTCGTTTGCGCCAAGTCCGCAGCAAAATATTGGTGAACTTTGGATGCAATTC
AAGACTAATGATGAGCTTATTGTAAGTTATTGTGCATCCGTAGCGTTTGGTTAAATACCCGGGCGCTGGA
ATGGTCTAAGAAGAAAACCTACAGTCGATCAAAAATCCCGTACGATATTAAATAGAGTAGTTAACGTACT
TGAGCGTTATAAACTCACATTTTCACTCAAGAAGAAAATGGAGAATGGAGACATGGTAAGTGAAAGCATT
AAGGAAGAAACACAGTTAGCACGTATTTCATCGAAAGTGTTTGATTACTTTCTATTTGGCATTTAAATAT
ACATGGGAACATAACTAGATAAAATATACGCCATATATAGTACAGCTAGTATTTTCAGATGTCATAAAAT
ATAATTAACGAGTAAAAATTACTTTTTTTGGGATGGGGGTAGGGTTTCTTCTTCTAGGACAACCAACAAA
TCTGATGCGTCAACACTTTCACCATCCTTAATGAAAACGTCTTTAACTCGAGGGGGGGCCCGGTACCCAA
TTCGCCCTATAGTGAGTCGTATTACGCGCGCTCACTGGCCGTCGTTTTACAACGTCGTGACTGGGAAAAC
CCTGGCGTTACCCAACTTAATCGCCTTGCAGCACATCCCCCTTTCGCCAGCTGGCGTAATAGCGAAGAGG
CCCGCACCGATCGCCCTTCCCAACAGTTGCGCAGCCTGAATGGCGAATGG
[124 nt withheld, positions 7401-7524]
C
[91 nt withheld, positions 7526-7616]
A
[49 nt withheld, positions 7618-7666]
CCTTTGACGTTGGAGTCCACGTTCTTT
[37 nt withheld, positions 7694-7730]
ACCCTATCTCGGTCTATTCTTTTGATTTATAAGGGATTTTGCCGATTTCGGCCTATTGGTTAAAAAATGA
GCTGATTTAACAAAAATTTAACGCGAATTTTAACAAAATATTAACGCTTACAATTTCCTGATGCGGTATT
TTCTCCTTACGCATCTGTGCGGTATTTCACACCGCATAGGGTAATAACTGATATAATTAAATTGAAGCTC
TAATTTGTGAGTTTAGTATACATGCATTTACTTATAATACAGTTTTTTAGTTTTGCTGGCCGCATCTTCT
CAAATATGCTTCCCAGCCTGCTTTTCTGTAACGTTCACCCTCTACCTTAGCATCCCTTCCCTTTGCAAAT
AGTCCTCTTCCAACAATAATAATGTCAGATCCTGTAGAGACCACATCATCCACGGTTCTATACTGTTGAC
CCAATGCGTCTCCCTTGTCATCTAAACCCACACCGGGTGTCATAATCAACCAATCGTAACCTTCATCTCT
TCCACCCATGTCTCTTTGAGCAATAAAGCCGATAACAAAATCTTTGTCGCTCTTCGCAATGTCAACAGTA
CCCTTAGTATATTCTCCAGTAGATAGGGAGCCCTTGCATGACAATTCTGCTAACATCAAAAGGCCTCTAG
GTTCCTTTGTTACTTCTTCTGCCGCCTGCTTCAAACCGCTAACAATACCTGGGCCCACCACACCGTGTGC
ATTCGTAATGTCTGCCCATTCTGCTATTCTGTATACACCCGCAGAGTACTGCAATTTGACTGTATTACCA
ATGTCAGCAAATTTTCTGTCTTCGAAGAGTAAAAAATTGTACTTGGCGGATAATGCCTTTAGCGGCTTAA
CTGTGCCCTCCATGGAAAAATCAGTCAAGATATCCACATGTGTTTTTAGTAAACAAATTTTGGGACCTAA
TGCTTCAACTAACTCCAGTAATTCCTTGGTGGTACGAACATCCAATGAAGCACACAAGTTTGTTTGCTTT
TCGTGCATGATATTAAATAGCTTGGCAGCAACAGGACTAGGATGAGTAGCAGCACGTTCCTTATATGTAG
CTTTCGACATGATTTATCTTCGTTTCCTGCAGGTTTTTGTTCTGTGCAGTTGGGTTAAGAATACTGGGCA
ATTTCATGTTTCTTCAACACTACATATGCGTATATATACCAATCTAAGTCTGTGCTCCTTCCTTCGTTCT
TCCTTCTGTTCGGAGATTACCGAATCAAAAAAATTTCAAGGAAACCGAAATCAAAAAAAAGAATAAAAAA
AAAATGATGAATTGAAAAGGTGGTATGGTGCACTCTCAGTACAATCTGCTCTGATGCCGCATAGTTAAGC
CAGCCCCGACACCCGCCAACACCCGCTGACGCGCCCTGACGGGCTTGTCTGCTCCCGGCATCCGCTTACA
GACAAGCTGTGACCGTCTCCGGGAGCTGCATGTGTCAGAGGTTTTCACCGTCATCACCGAAACGCGCGAG
ACGAAAGGGCCTCGTGATACGCCTATTTTTATAGGTTAATGTCATGATAATAATGGTTTCTTAGACGGAT
CGCTTGCCTGTAACTTACACGCGCCTCGTATCTTTTAATGATGGAATAATTTGGGAATTTACTCTGTGTT
TATTTATTTTTATGTTTTGTATTTGGATTTTAGAAAGTAAATAAAGAAGGTAGAAGAGTTACGGAATGAA
GAAAAAAAAATAAACAAAGGTTTAAAAAATTTCAACAAAAAGCGTACTTTACATATATATTTATTAGACA
AGAAAAGCA
Features (pLannotate 1.2.2; 27 found; start..end, strand, type, name):
    319..423     +  promoter       AmpR promoter: bla
    424..1284    +  CDS            AmpR: β-lactamase; bla; confers resistance to ampicillin, carbenicillin, and related antibiotics
   1455..2043    +  rep_origin     ori: high-copy-number ColE1/pMB1/pBR322/pUC origin of replication
   2226..2318    +  CDS            lacI (fragment): lac repressor; lacI; The lac repressor binds to the lac operator to inhibit transcription in E. coli. This inhibition can be relieved by adding lactose or isopropyl-β-D-thiogalactopyranoside (IPTG).
   2331..2352    +  protein_bind   CAP binding site: CAP binding activates transcription in the presence of cAMP. E. coli catabolite activator protein
   2367..2397    +  promoter       lac promoter: promoter for the E. coli lac operon
   2405..2421    +  protein_bind   lac operator: The lac repressor binds to the lac operator to inhibit transcription in E. coli. This inhibition can be relieved by adding lactose or isopropyl-β-D-thiogalactopyranoside (IPTG). lac repressor encoded by lacI
   2466..2484    +  promoter       T3 promoter: promoter for bacteriophage T3 RNA polymerase
   2500..2817    -  CDS            YM35_YEAST (fragment): Experimental evidence at protein level: Swiss-Prot protein existence level 1. From Saccharomyces cerevisiae (strain ATCC 204508 / S288c) (Baker's yeast).
   2955..3404    +  CDS            ATG16: ATG16_YEAST - Also known as APG15, APG16, CVT11, SAP18. Experimental evidence at protein level: Swiss-Prot protein existence level 1. Stabilizes the ATG5-ATG12 conjugate and mediates the formation of the 350 kDa complex, which is necessary for autophagy. The ATG5-ATG12/ATG16 complex is required for efficient promotion of ATG8- conjugation to phosphatidylethanolamine and ATG8 localization to the pre-autophagosomal structure (PAS). Recruits also ATG3 to the PAS. Involved in endoplasmic reticulum-specific autophagic process and is essential for the survival of cells subjected to severe ER stress.
   3803..3828    +  misc_feature   MCS (fragment): pBluescript multiple cloning site
   4309..5190    +  CDS            ATG5: ATG5_YEAST - Also known as APG5. Experimental evidence at protein level: Swiss-Prot protein existence level 1. Involved in cytoplasm to vacuole transport (Cvt) and autophagic vesicle formation. Autophagy is essential for maintenance of amino acid levels and protein synthesis under nitrogen starvation. Required for selective autophagic degradation of the nucleus (nucleophagy). Also required for mitophagy, which eliminates defective or superfluous mitochondria in order to fulfill cellular energy requirements and prevent excess ROS production. Conjugation with ATG12, through a ubiquitin-like conj
   5296..5556    -  CDS            PPT2 (fragment): PPT2_YEAST - Experimental evidence at protein level: Swiss-Prot protein existence level 1. Transfers the 4'-phosphopantetheine moiety from coenzyme A to a Ser of mitochondrial acyl-carrier-protein. From Saccharomyces cerevisiae (strain ATCC 204508 / S288c) (Baker's yeast).
   5557..5613    +  misc_feature   MCS (fragment): pBluescript multiple cloning site
   5599..5859    -  CDS            YBP1 (fragment): YBP1_YEAST - Experimental evidence at protein level: Swiss-Prot protein existence level 1. Involved in oxidative stress response and redox homeostasis. Required for hydrogen peroxide-induced oxidation and nuclear localization (activation) of YAP1. Functions probably in concert with HYP1/GPX3, the actual YAP1 modifying enzyme. YBP1 is not required for HYP1/GPX3-independent, diamide-induced oxidation of YAP1. From Saccharomyces cerevisiae (strain ATCC 204508 / S288c) (Baker's yeast).
   6109..6198    +  CDS            3xHA: three tandem HA epitope tags
   6217..6771    +  CDS            ATG12: ATG12_YEAST - Also known as APG12. Experimental evidence at protein level: Swiss-Prot protein existence level 1. Ubiquitin-like protein involved in cytoplasm to vacuole transport (Cvt), autophagy vesicles formation, mitophagy, and nucleophagy. Conjugation with ATG5 through a ubiquitin-like conjugating system involving also ATG7 as an E1-like activating enzyme and ATG10 as an E2-like conjugating enzyme, is essential for its function. The ATG12-ATG5 conjugate acts as an E3-like enzyme which is required for lipidation of ATG8 and ATG8 association to the vesicle membranes. ATG12-ATG5 rearranges th
   7187..7207    +  misc_feature   MCS (fragment): pBluescript multiple cloning site
   7216..7234    -  promoter       T7 promoter: promoter for bacteriophage T7 RNA polymerase
   7242..7397    +  CDS            lacZα (fragment): LacZα fragment of β-galactosidase; lacZ fragment
   7401..7829    +  rep_origin     f1 ori (sequence partly withheld): f1 bacteriophage origin of replication; arrow indicates direction of (+) strand synthesis
   7857..7908    -  misc_feature   bom (fragment): basis of mobility region from pBR322
   7987..8790    -  CDS            URA3: orotidine-5'-phosphate decarboxylase, required for uracil biosynthesis; S. cerevisiae URA3; yeast auxotrophic marker, counterselectable with 5-fluoroorotic acid (5-FOA)
   8791..9006    -  promoter       URA3 promoter: S. cerevisiae URA3
   9014..9063    -  misc_feature   bom (fragment): basis of mobility region from pBR322
   9165..9200    -  CDS            rop (fragment): Rop protein, which maintains plasmids at low copy number; rop
   9268..282     -  misc_feature   CEN/ARS (across the origin): S. cerevisiae CEN6 centromere fused to an autonomously replicating sequence
