[The description below was written by a language model from this plasmid's Addgene catalogue record and pLannotate feature annotations shown in this document.]
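Description:
pRS416 ATG5-E141D-HA-ATG12-ATG16 is a yeast expression plasmid built on the pRS416 shuttle backbone and designed to supply three components of the Saccharomyces cerevisiae autophagy conjugation machinery from a single vector. In yeast it is maintained through a CEN6/ARS element, which gives stable, low-copy, centromere-based inheritance, and it is selected by URA3 complementation of uracil auxotrophy (a marker that can also be counterselected with 5-FOA). In E. coli it replicates from a high-copy ColE1/pUC-type origin with ampicillin resistance from the bla gene. An f1 origin and the pBluescript-derived lacZα/polylinker region flanked by T3 and T7 promoters are also present.

The payload sits in the polylinker as three separate segments divided by remnants of the multiple cloning site. All three open reading frames are on the same strand, in the order ATG16, ATG5 and ATG12, with a 3xHA epitope immediately upstream of ATG12 to give an N-terminally tagged protein. No heterologous yeast promoters or terminators are annotated. Instead, each gene is bordered by fragments of other yeast genes (YM35, PPT2 and YBP1), which suggests genomic fragments carrying native flanking regulatory sequence were cloned, although the record does not state the promoters. According to the catalogue entry, ATG5 carries the E141D substitution, which the feature table itself does not annotate.

ATG12 is a ubiquitin-like protein that becomes conjugated to ATG5, and ATG16 stabilises this conjugate in a complex that promotes ATG8 lipidation. The plasmid therefore allows the effect of the ATG5 mutation on conjugate formation, detectable through the HA tag, and on autophagy to be tested in yeast. The associated publication links an ATG5 mutation to reduced autophagy and ataxia with developmental delay.
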