Addgene plasmid #166851: pRS416 ATG5-E141D-HA-ATG12-ATG16
Purpose: Expresses mutant E141D ATG5, HA-ATG12 ATG16 in yeast.
Depositing lab: Daniel Klionsky. Depositing organization: University of Michigan. Publication: Mutation in ATG5 reduces autophagy and leads to ataxia with developmental delay. Kim M, Sandford E, Gatica D, Qiu Y, Liu X, Zheng Y, Schulman BA, Xu J, Semple I, Ro SH, Kim B, Mavioglu RN, Tolun A, Jipa A, Takats S, Karpati M, Li JZ, Yapici Z, Juhasz G, Lee JH, Klionsky DJ, Burmeister M. Elife. 2016 Jan 26;5. pii: e12245. doi: 10.7554/eLife.12245. PubMed 26812546.
Backbone
  Vector backbone: pRS416
  Vector type: Yeast Expression
  Selectable markers: URA3
Growth in bacteria
  Bacterial resistance: Ampicillin, 100 μg/mL
  Growth temperature: 37°C
  Growth strain: DH5alpha
  Copy number: Unknown
Gene/Insert
  Cloning method: Unknown
  Sequencing primers: 5′ M13F; 3′ M13R
Terms and licenses: Academic/Nonprofit Terms; Industry Terms: Not Available to Industry
How to cite: pRS416 ATG5-E141D-HA-ATG12-ATG16 was a gift from Daniel Klionsky (Addgene plasmid # 166851 ; http://n2t.net/addgene:166851 ; RRID:Addgene_166851)
